Addgene plasmid #24476: U371-GFP
Depositing lab: Ron Vale. Depositing organization: University of California, San Francisco (UCSF). Publication: Conversion of Unc104/KIF1A kinesin into a processive motor after dimerization. Tomishige M, Klopfenstein DR, Vale RD. Science. 2002 Sep 27. 297(5590):2263-7. 10.1126/science.1073386 PubMed 12351789.
Backbone
  Vector backbone: pET17
  Backbone size w/o insert (bp): 3300
  Vector type: Bacterial Expression
Growth in bacteria
  Bacterial resistance: Ampicillin, 100 μg/mL
  Growth temperature: 37°C
  Growth strain: DH5alpha
  Copy number: High Copy
Gene/Insert
  Gene/Insert name: Unc104
  Species: C. elegans (nematode)
  Insert size (bp): 1113
  Mutation: Contains only the kinesin's motor head fused to GFP (1-371)
  Entrez Gene: unc-104 (a.k.a. CELE_C52E12.2)
  Tag / fusion protein: GFP (C terminal on insert)
  Cloning method: Restriction Enzyme
  Sequencing primers: 5′ T7; 3′ T7-term
Terms and licenses: Academic/Nonprofit Terms; Industry Terms: Not Available to Industry
How to cite: U371-GFP was a gift from Ron Vale (Addgene plasmid # 24476 ; http://n2t.net/addgene:24476 ; RRID:Addgene_24476)
