[The description below was written by a language model from this plasmid's Addgene catalogue record.]
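Description:
U371-GFP is a bacterial expression plasmid built on the pET17 backbone (about 3.3 kb without insert). It is maintained as a high-copy plasmid in E. coli under ampicillin selection and propagated in a cloning strain such as DH5alpha. The record does not include a feature table, so the promoter is not explicitly listed. However, pET-series vectors drive expression from a T7 promoter, and the listed sequencing primers (T7 forward and T7 terminator reverse) are consistent with the insert sitting between those two elements. Protein production from such vectors normally requires a host that supplies T7 RNA polymerase.

The insert is a truncated form of the Caenorhabditis elegans kinesin Unc104 (unc-104, the nematode counterpart of KIF1A). It covers residues 1–371, roughly 1.1 kb of coding sequence, and was introduced by restriction enzyme cloning. According to the record, this fragment contains only the kinesin motor head, and it is fused at its C terminus to GFP. The product is therefore a fluorescently labelled minimal motor domain that lacks the rest of the protein.

The record does not state a specific use. The design and the associated study, which reports that Unc104/KIF1A becomes a processive motor after dimerization, point to recombinant production of a motor-head-only protein for in vitro motility work. In such work the GFP would allow the motor to be visualised by fluorescence and compared with other versions of the kinesin. No affinity tag or other purification handle is recorded.
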