>Addgene plasmid #24476 | U371-GFP | addgene partial sequence | sequence record 30345 | 24476 with GFP-R
TTCTTCTCCTTTACTCATGGTACCTTTGATAACTTCTTCATTGAGTTCACGAATAAGTTTTGCATTTGGA
TCCTCATTAACAACTGCTTGACAAACAATTTGTTTCGCTCTATCGGCATATCTCAAAGTACTCAGTGTTT
CATCAAAGTTAATATCAGCTGGAGATAATGCCGCGAGCATCGCAGTTTTCGAATTTCCTCCCAGATTTTC
TCTCAGAAGCCACGTCAGCACAGAATCACGATAAGGAATCACACCTTTGTTGGACTTTTTCTTCTTTGTT
GATTCTTCTGCAAGTTTACTGATTACAAGACCCAACGTTGTCAAGCTCTTGTTGATATTTGCTCCTTCTT
TTAGTCGTTGACCTTCCGCTCCTGTAGAATTGGCTCTTTCGGATCCTGCCAAATCAACCAAAGAAATTTT
TGAATGCTTCTCAGTATCCAAATTAGAATCAGCACAATGTCTTTTTTGAGTGAGTACTATTGTGAATACC
GCATGGGATCTTGATGATGTCGAATTCATATTTGTTGCAGCAACAGTTCTCGCTTTATTTCCTTCGTCCA
TCAGATTGCAAATGTCCGTGGTAAGAACAAACTGCCA
